>Addgene plasmid #220896 | pCMV-haA3A-CBE-VA-NG | addgene full sequence | sequence record 440618 | Addgene NGS Result
ATATGCCAAGTACGCCCCCTATTGACGTCAATGACGGTAAATGGCCCGCCTGGCATTATGCCCAGTACAT
GACCTTATGGGACTTTCCTACTTGGCAGTACATCTACGTATTAGTCATCGCTATTACCATGGTGATGCGG
TTTTGGCAGTACATCAATGGGCGTGGATAGCGGTTTGACTCACGGGGATTTCCAAGTCTCCACCCCATTG
ACGTCAATGGGAGTTTGTTTTGGCACCAAAATCAACGGAACTTTCCAAAATGTCGTAACAACTCCGCCCC
ATTGACGCAAATGGGCGGTAGGCGTGTACGGTGGGAGGTCTATATAAGCAGAGCTGGTTTAGTGAACCGT
CAGATCCGCTAGAGATCCGCGGCCGCTAATACGACTCACTATAGGGAGAGCCGCCACCATGAAACGGACA
GCCGACGGAAGCGAGTTCGAGTCACCAAAGAAGAAGCGGAAAGTCGAGGCATCTCCAGCAAGCGGACCAA
GGCACCTGATGGACCCCCACATCTTCACCTCTAACTTTAACAATGGCATCGGCAGGCACAAGACATACCT
GTGCTATGAGGTGGAGCGCCTGGACAACGGCACCAGCGTGAAGATGGATCAGCACAGAGGCTTCCTGCAC
AACCAGGCCAAGAATCTGCTGTGCGGCTTCTACGGCCGGCACGCAGAGCTGAGATTTCTGGACCTGGTGC
CTAGCCTGCAGCTGGATCCAGCCCAGATCTATAGGGTGACCTGGTTCGTGAGCTGGTCCCCATGCTTTTC
CTGGGGATGTGCAGGAGAGGTGCGCGCCTTCCTGCAGGAGAATACACACGTGCGGCTGAGAATCTTTGCC
GCCCGGATCGCCGACTATGATCCTCTGTACAAGGAGGCCCTGCAGATGCTGAGAGACGCAGGAGCCCAGG
TGTCCATCATGACCTATGATGAGTTCAAGCACTGCTGGGACACATTTGTGGATCACCAGGGCTGTCCCTT
TCAGCCTTGGGACGGACTGGATGAGCACTCCCAGGCCCTGTCTGGCAGGCTGAGGGCCATCCTGCAGAAC
CAGGGCAATTCTGGAGGATCTAGCGGAGGATCCTCTGGCAGCGAGACACCAGGAACAAGCGAGTCAGCAA
CACCAGAGAGCAGTGGCGGCAGCAGCGGCGGCAGCGACAAGAAGTACAGCATCGGCCTGGCCATCGGCAC
CAACTCTGTGGGCTGGGCCGTGATCACCGACGAGTACAAGGTGCCCAGCAAGAAATTCAAGGTGCTGGGC
AACACCGACCGGCACAGCATCAAGAAGAACCTGATCGGAGCCCTGCTGTTCGACAGCGGCGAAACAGCCG
AGGCCACCCGGCTGAAGAGAACCGCCAGAAGAAGATACACCAGACGGAAGAACCGGATCTGCTATCTGCA
AGAGATCTTCAGCAACGAGATGGCCAAGGTGGACGACAGCTTCTTCCACAGACTGGAAGAGTCCTTCCTG
GTGGAAGAGGATAAGAAGCACGAGCGGCACCCCATCTTCGGCAACATCGTGGACGAGGTGGCCTACCACG
AGAAGTACCCCACCATCTACCACCTGAGAAAGAAACTGGTGGACAGCACCGACAAGGCCGACCTGCGGCT
GATCTATCTGGCCCTGGCCCACATGATCAAGTTCCGGGGCCACTTCCTGATCGAGGGCGACCTGAACCCC
GACAACAGCGACGTGGACAAGCTGTTCATCCAGCTGGTGCAGACCTACAACCAGCTGTTCGAGGAAAACC
CCATCAACGCCAGCGGCGTGGACGCCAAGGCCATCCTGTCTGCCAGACTGAGCAAGAGCAGACGGCTGGA
AAATCTGATCGCCCAGCTGCCCGGCGAGAAGAAGAATGGCCTGTTCGGAAACCTGATTGCCCTGAGCCTG
GGCCTGACCCCCAACTTCAAGAGCAACTTCGACCTGGCCGAGGATGCCAAACTGCAGCTGAGCAAGGACA
CCTACGACGACGACCTGGACAACCTGCTGGCCCAGATCGGCGACCAGTACGCCGACCTGTTTCTGGCCGC
CAAGAACCTGTCCGACGCCATCCTGCTGAGCGACATCCTGAGAGTGAACACCGAGATCACCAAGGCCCCC
CTGAGCGCCTCTATGATCAAGAGATACGACGAGCACCACCAGGACCTGACCCTGCTGAAAGCTCTCGTGC
GGCAGCAGCTGCCTGAGAAGTACAAAGAGATTTTCTTCGACCAGAGCAAGAACGGCTACGCCGGCTACAT
TGACGGCGGAGCCAGCCAGGAAGAGTTCTACAAGTTCATCAAGCCCATCCTGGAAAAGATGGACGGCACC
GAGGAACTGCTCGTGAAGCTGAACAGAGAGGACCTGCTGCGGAAGCAGCGGACCTTCGACAACGGCAGCA
TCCCCCACCAGATCCACCTGGGAGAGCTGCACGCCATTCTGCGGCGGCAGGAAGATTTTTACCCATTCCT
GAAGGACAACCGGGAAAAGATCGAGAAGATCCTGACCTTCCGCATCCCCTACTACGTGGGCCCTCTGGCC
AGGGGAAACAGCAGATTCGCCTGGATGACCAGAAAGAGCGAGGAAACCATCACCCCCTGGAACTTCGAGG
AAGTGGTGGACAAGGGCGCTTCCGCCCAGAGCTTCATCGAGCGGATGACCAACTTCGATAAGAACCTGCC
CAACGAGAAGGTGCTGCCCAAGCACAGCCTGCTGTACGAGTACTTCACCGTGTATAACGAGCTGACCAAA
GTGAAATACGTGACCGAGGGAATGAGAAAGCCCGCCTTCCTGAGCGGCGAGCAGAAAAAGGCCATCGTGG
ACCTGCTGTTCAAGACCAACCGGAAAGTGACCGTGAAGCAGCTGAAAGAGGACTACTTCAAGAAAATCGA
GTGCTTCGACTCCGTGGAAATCTCCGGCGTGGAAGATCGGTTCAACGCCTCCCTGGGCACATACCACGAT
CTGCTGAAAATTATCAAGGACAAGGACTTCCTGGACAATGAGGAAAACGAGGACATTCTGGAAGATATCG
TGCTGACCCTGACACTGTTTGAGGACAGAGAGATGATCGAGGAACGGCTGAAAACCTATGCCCACCTGTT
CGACGACAAAGTGATGAAGCAGCTGAAGCGGCGGAGATACACCGGCTGGGGCAGGCTGAGCCGGAAGCTG
ATCAACGGCATCCGGGACAAGCAGTCCGGCAAGACAATCCTGGATTTCCTGAAGTCCGACGGCTTCGCCA
ACAGAAACTTCATGCAGCTGATCCACGACGACAGCCTGACCTTTAAAGAGGACATCCAGAAAGCCCAGGT
GTCCGGCCAGGGCGATAGCCTGCACGAGCACATTGCCAATCTGGCCGGCAGCCCCGCCATTAAGAAGGGC
ATCCTGCAGACAGTGAAGGTGGTGGACGAGCTCGTGAAAGTGATGGGCCGGCACAAGCCCGAGAACATCG
TGATCGAAATGGCCAGAGAGAACCAGACCACCCAGAAGGGACAGAAGAACAGCCGCGAGAGAATGAAGCG
GATCGAAGAGGGCATCAAAGAGCTGGGCAGCCAGATCCTGAAAGAACACCCCGTGGAAAACACCCAGCTG
CAGAACGAGAAGCTGTACCTGTACTACCTGCAGAATGGGCGGGATATGTACGTGGACCAGGAACTGGACA
TCAACCGGCTGTCCGACTACGATGTGGACCATATCGTGCCTCAGAGCTTTCTGAAGGACGACTCCATCGA
CAACAAGGTGCTGACCAGAAGCGACAAGAACCGGGGCAAGAGCGACAACGTGCCCTCCGAAGAGGTCGTG
AAGAAGATGAAGAACTACTGGCGGCAGCTGCTGAACGCCAAGCTGATTACCCAGAGAAAGTTCGACAATC
TGACCAAGGCCGAGAGAGGCGGCCTGAGCGAACTGGATAAGGCCGGCTTCATCAAGAGACAGCTGGTGGA
AACCCGGCAGATCACAAAGCACGTGGCACAGATCCTGGACTCCCGGATGAACACTAAGTACGACGAGAAT
GACAAGCTGATCCGGGAAGTGAAAGTGATCACCCTGAAGTCCAAGCTGGTGTCCGATTTCCGGAAGGATT
TCCAGTTTTACAAAGTGCGCGAGATCAACAACTACCACCACGCCCACGACGCCTACCTGAACGCCGTCGT
GGGAACCGCCCTGATCAAAAAGTACCCTAAGCTGGAAAGCGAGTTCGTGTACGGCGACTACAAGGTGTAC
GACGTGCGGAAGATGATCGCCAAGAGCGAGCAGGAAATCGGCAAGGCTACCGCCAAGTACTTCTTCTACA
GCAACATCATGAACTTTTTCAAGACCGAGATTACCCTGGCCAACGGCGAGATCCGGAAGCGGCCTCTGAT
CGAGACAAACGGCGAAACCGGGGAGATCGTGTGGGATAAGGGCCGGGATTTTGCCACCGTGCGGAAAGTG
CTGAGCATGCCCCAAGTGAATATCGTGAAAAAGACCGAGGTGCAGACAGGCGGCTTCAGCAAAGAGTCTA
TCCGGCCCAAGAGGAACAGCGATAAGCTGATCGCCAGAAAGAAGGACTGGGACCCTAAGAAGTACGGCGG
CTTCGTGAGCCCCACCGTGGCCTATTCTGTGCTGGTGGTGGCCAAAGTGGAAAAGGGCAAGTCCAAGAAA
CTGAAGAGTGTGAAAGAGCTGCTGGGGATCACCATCATGGAAAGAAGCAGCTTCGAGAAGAATCCCATCG
ACTTTCTGGAAGCCAAGGGCTACAAAGAAGTGAAAAAGGACCTGATCATCAAGCTGCCTAAGTACTCCCT
GTTCGAGCTGGAAAACGGCCGGAAGAGAATGCTGGCCTCTGCCCGGTTCCTGCAGAAGGGAAACGAACTG
GCCCTGCCCTCCAAATATGTGAACTTCCTGTACCTGGCCAGCCACTATGAGAAGCTGAAGGGCTCCCCCG
AGGATAATGAGCAGAAACAGCTGTTTGTGGAACAGCACAAGCACTACCTGGACGAGATCATCGAGCAGAT
CAGCGAGTTCTCCAAGAGAGTGATCCTGGCCGACGCTAATCTGGACAAAGTGCTGTCCGCCTACAACAAG
CACCGGGATAAGCCCATCAGAGAGCAGGCCGAGAATATCATCCACCTGTTTACCCTGACCAATCTGGGAG
CCCCTCGGGCCTTCAAGTACTTTGACACCACCATCGACCGGAAGGTGTACCGGAGCACCAAAGAGGTGCT
GGACGCCACCCTGATCCACCAGAGCATCACCGGCCTGTACGAGACACGGATCGACCTGTCTCAGCTGGGA
GGCGACAGCGGCGGGAGCGGCGGGAGCGGGGGGAGCACTAATCTGAGCGACATCATTGAGAAGGAGACTG
GGAAACAGCTGGTCATTCAGGAGTCCATCCTGATGCTGCCTGAGGAGGTGGAGGAAGTGATCGGCAACAA
GCCAGAGTCTGACATCCTGGTGCACACCGCCTACGACGAGTCCACAGATGAGAATGTGATGCTGCTGACC
TCTGACGCCCCCGAGTATAAGCCTTGGGCCCTGGTCATCCAGGATTCTAACGGCGAGAATAAGATCAAGA
TGCTGAGCGGAGGATCCGGAGGATCTGGAGGCAGCACCAACCTGTCTGACATCATCGAGAAGGAGACAGG
CAAGCAGCTGGTCATCCAGGAGAGCATCCTGATGCTGCCCGAAGAAGTCGAAGAAGTGATCGGAAACAAG
CCTGAGAGCGATATCCTGGTCCATACCGCCTACGACGAGAGTACCGACGAAAATGTGATGCTGCTGACAT
CCGACGCCCCAGAGTATAAGCCCTGGGCTCTGGTCATCCAGGATTCCAACGGAGAGAACAAAATCAAAAT
GCTGTCTGGCGGCTCAAAAAGAACCGCCGACGGCAGCGAATTCGAGCCCAAGAAGAAGAGGAAAGTCGGA
TCCTACCCATACGATGTTCCAGATTACGCTTATCCCTACGACGTGCCTGATTATGCATACCCATATGATG
TCCCCGACTATGCCTAACCGGTCATCATCACCATCACCATTGAGTTTAAACCCGCTGATCAGCCTCGACT
GTGCCTTCTAGTTGCCAGCCATCTGTTGTTTGCCCCTCCCCCGTGCCTTCCTTGACCCTGGAAGGTGCCA
CTCCCACTGTCCTTTCCTAATAAAATGAGGAAATTGCATCGCATTGTCTGAGTAGGTGTCATTCTATTCT
GGGGGGTGGGGTGGGGCAGGACAGCAAGGGGGAGGATTGGGAAGACAATAGCAGGCATGCTGGGGATGCG
GTGGGCTCTATGGCTTCTGAGGCGGAAAGAACCAGCTGGGGCTCGATACCGTCGACCTCTAGCTAGAGCT
TGGCGTAATCATGGTCATAGCTGTTTCCTGTGTGAAATTGTTATCCGCTCACAATTCCACACAACATACG
AGCCGGAAGCATAAAGTGTAAAGCCTAGGGTGCCTAATGAGTGAGCTAACTCACATTAATTGCGTTGCGC
TCACTGCCCGCTTTCCAGTCGGGAAACCTGTCGTGCCAGCTGCATTAATGAATCGGCCAACGCGCGGGGA
GAGGCGGTTTGCGTATTGGGCGCTCTTCCGCTTCCTCGCTCACTGACTCGCTGCGCTCGGTCGTTCGGCT
GCGGCGAGCGGTATCAGCTCACTCAAAGGCGGTAATACGGTTATCCACAGAATCAGGGGATAACGCAGGA
AAGAACATGTGAGCAAAAGGCCAGCAAAAGGCCAGGAACCGTAAAAAGGCCGCGTTGCTGGCGTTTTTCC
ATAGGCTCCGCCCCCCTGACGAGCATCACAAAAATCGACGCTCAAGTCAGAGGTGGCGAAACCCGACAGG
ACTATAAAGATACCAGGCGTTTCCCCCTGGAAGCTCCCTCGTGCGCTCTCCTGTTCCGACCCTGCCGCTT
ACCGGATACCTGTCCGCCTTTCTCCCTTCGGGAAGCGTGGCGCTTTCTCATAGCTCACGCTGTAGGTATC
TCAGTTCGGTGTAGGTCGTTCGCTCCAAGCTGGGCTGTGTGCACGAACCCCCCGTTCAGCCCGACCGCTG
CGCCTTATCCGGTAACTATCGTCTTGAGTCCAACCCGGTAAGACACGACTTATCGCCACTGGCAGCAGCC
ACTGGTAACAGGATTAGCAGAGCGAGGTATGTAGGCGGTGCTACAGAGTTCTTGAAGTGGTGGCCTAACT
ACGGCTACACTAGAAGAACAGTATTTGGTATCTGCGCTCTGCTGAAGCCAGTTACCTTCGGAAAAAGAGT
TGGTAGCTCTTGATCCGGCAAACAAACCACCGCTGGTAGCGGTGGTTTTTTTGTTTGCAAGCAGCAGATT
ACGCGCAGAAAAAAAGAATCTCAAGAAGATCCTTTGATCTTTTCTACGGGGTCTGACACTCAGTGGAACG
AAAACTCACGTTAAGGGATTTTGGTCATGAGATTATCAAAAAGGATCTTCACCTAGATCCTTTTAAATTA
AAAATGAAGTTTTAAATCAATCTAAAGTATATATGAGTAAACTTGGTCTGACAGTTACCAATGCTTAATC
AGTGAGGCACCTATCTCAGCGATCTGTCTATTTCGTTCATCCATAGTTGCCTGACTCCCCGTCGTGTAGA
TAACTACGATACGGGAGGGCTTACCATCTGGCCCCAGTGCTGCAATGATACCGCGAGACCCACGCTCACC
GGCTCCAGATTTATCAGCAATAAACCAGCCAGCCGGAAGGGCCGAGCGCAGAAGTGGTCCTGCAACTTTA
TCCGCCTCCATCCAGTCTATTAATTGTTGCCGGGAAGCTAGAGTAAGTAGTTCGCCAGTTAATAGTTTGC
GCAACGTTGTTGCCATTGCTACAGGCATCGTGGTGTCACGCTCGTCGTTTGGTATGGCTTCATTCAGCTC
CGGTTCCCAACGATCAAGGCGAGTTACATGATCCCCCATGTTGTGCAAAAAAGCGGTTAGCTCCTTCGGT
CCTCCGATCGTTGTCAGAAGTAAGTTGGCCGCAGTGTTATCACTCATGGTTATGGCAGCACTGCATAATT
CTCTTACTGTCATGCCATCCGTAAGATGCTTTTCTGTGACTGGTGAGTACTCAACCAAGTCATTCTGAGA
ATAGTGTATGCGGCGACCGAGTTGCTCTTGCCCGGCGTCAATACGGGATAATACCGCGCCACATAGCAGA
ACTTTAAAAGTGCTCATCATTGGAAAACGTTCTTCGGGGCGAAAACTCTCAAGGATCTTACCGCTGTTGA
GATCCAGTTCGATGTAACCCACTCGTGCACCCAACTGATCTTCAGCATCTTTTACTTTCACCAGCGTTTC
TGGGTGAGCAAAAACAGGAAGGCAAAATGCCGCAAAAAAGGGAATAAGGGCGACACGGAAATGTTGAATA
CTCATACTCTTCCTTTTTCAATATTATTGAAGCATTTATCAGGGTTATTGTCTCATGAGCGGATACATAT
TTGAATGTATTTAGAAAAATAAACAAATAGGGGTTCCGCGCACATTTCCCCGAAAAGTGCCACCTGACGT
CGACGGATCGGGAGATCGATCTCCCGATCCCCTAGGGTCGACTCTCAGTACAATCTGCTCTGATGCCGCA
TAGTTAAGCCAGTATCTGCTCCCTGCTTGTGTGTTGGAGGTCGCTGAGTAGTGCGCGAGCAAAATTTAAG
CTACAACAAGGCAAGGCTTGACCGACAATTGCATGAAGAATCTGCTTAGGGTTAGGCGTTTTGCGCTGCT
TCGCGATGTACGGGCCAGATATACGCGTTGACATTGATTATTGACTAGTTATTAATAGTAATCAATTACG
GGGTCATTAGTTCATAGCCCATATATGGAGTTCCGCGTTACATAACTTACGGTAAATGGCCCGCCTGGCT
GACCGCCCAACGACCCCCGCCCATTGACGTCAATAATGACGTATGTTCCCATAGTAACGCCAATAGGGAC
TTTCCATTGACGTCAATGGGTGGAGTATTTACGGTAAACTGCCCACTTGGCAGTACATCAAGTGTATC
Features (pLannotate 1.2.2; 20 found; start..end, strand, type, name):
    204..221     -  promoter       CMV promoter (fragment): human cytomegalovirus (CMV) immediate early promoter
    284..335     +  promoter       CMVd2 promoter: truncated human cytomegalovirus (CMV) immediate early promoter that yields moderately reduced expression relative to the full-length promoter
    377..395     +  promoter       T7 promoter: promoter for bacteriophage T7 RNA polymerase
    466..1059    +  CDS            APOBEC3A: ABC3A_HUMAN - Experimental evidence at protein level: Swiss-Prot protein existence level 1. DNA deaminase (cytidine deaminase) with restriction activity against viruses, foreign DNA and mobility of retrotransposons. Exhibits antiviral activity against adeno-associated virus (AAV) and human T- cell leukemia virus type 1 (HTLV-1) and may inhibit the mobility of LTR and non-LTR retrotransposons. Selectively targets single-stranded DNA and can deaminate both methylcytosine and cytosine in foreign DNA. Can induce somatic hypermutation in the nuclear and mitochondrial DNA. May also play a role in th
   1156..2757    +  CDS            dCas9(N): N-terminal portion of catalytically inactive Streptococcus pyogenes dCas9 carrying the D10A mutation (Zetsche et al., 2015)
   2758..5256    +  CDS            Cas9(C): C-terminal portion of Streptococcus pyogenes Cas9 (Zetsche et al., 2015)
   5566..5814    +  CDS            UGI: UNGI_BPPB2 - Experimental evidence at protein level: Swiss-Prot protein existence level 1. This protein binds specifically and reversibly to the host uracil-DNA glycosylase, preventing removal of uracil residues from PBS2 DNA by the host uracil-excision repair system. From Bacillus phage PBS2 (Bacteriophage PBS2).
   5884..5964    +  CDS            3xHA: three tandem HA epitope tags
   6019..6243    +  polyA_signal   bGH poly(A) signal: bovine growth hormone polyadenylation signal
   6247..6268    +  promoter       SV40 promoter (fragment): SV40 enhancer and early promoter
   6273..6289    +  misc_feature   MCS (fragment): pBluescript multiple cloning site
   6338..6354    -  protein_bind   lac operator: The lac repressor binds to the lac operator to inhibit transcription in E. coli. This inhibition can be relieved by adding lactose or isopropyl-β-D-thiogalactopyranoside (IPTG). lac repressor encoded by lacI
   6362..6392    -  promoter       lac promoter: promoter for the E. coli lac operon
   6407..6428    -  protein_bind   CAP binding site: CAP binding activates transcription in the presence of cAMP. E. coli catabolite activator protein
   6441..6533    -  CDS            lacI (fragment): lac repressor; lacI; The lac repressor binds to the lac operator to inhibit transcription in E. coli. This inhibition can be relieved by adding lactose or isopropyl-β-D-thiogalactopyranoside (IPTG).
   6716..7304    -  rep_origin     ori: high-copy-number ColE1/pMB1/pBR322/pUC origin of replication
   7475..8335    -  CDS            AmpR: β-lactamase; bla; confers resistance to ampicillin, carbenicillin, and related antibiotics
   8336..8440    -  promoter       AmpR promoter: bla
   8511..8555    -  misc_feature   bom (fragment): basis of mobility region from pBR322
   8710..131     +  enhancer       CMV enhancer (across the origin): human cytomegalovirus immediate early enhancer
