[The description below was written by a language model from this plasmid's Addgene catalogue record and pLannotate feature annotations shown in this document.]
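Description:
pCMV-haA3A-CBE-VA-NG is an 8,958 bp mammalian expression plasmid encoding a cytosine base editor built around an engineered human APOBEC3A deaminase. It is propagated in E. coli through a ColE1/pBR322-type origin of replication and selected with ampicillin via the β-lactamase gene (AmpR) and its native promoter. Backbone remnants picked up by the annotation include a lac promoter/operator with CAP binding site, a lacI fragment, a bom fragment and a short SV40 promoter fragment. No mammalian selection marker is annotated.

The roughly 5.6 kb insert is a single fusion reading frame driven by the CMV immediate early enhancer and promoter, which the annotation detects only in pieces. A T7 promoter just upstream could also allow in vitro transcription. The frame begins with the APOBEC3A cytidine deaminase, followed by Streptococcus pyogenes Cas9, which is annotated as an N-terminal portion carrying the D10A mutation joined directly to the C-terminal portion. This arrangement is consistent with a Cas9 nickase. Downstream lie the PBS2 phage uracil glycosylase inhibitor (UGI), which blocks excision of the uracil produced by deamination and so favours C-to-T conversion, then a 3xHA epitope tag for detection and a bGH polyadenylation signal.

The "VA" and "NG" in the name presumably denote specific deaminase substitutions and an NG-PAM Cas9 variant, but the record does not spell out these mutations. No guide RNA cassette is annotated, so a guide would have to be supplied separately. The associated publication concerns engineering APOBEC3A for accurate, efficient base editing, and the plasmid suits transient expression of the editor in mammalian cells.
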