Addgene plasmid #220896: pCMV-haA3A-CBE-VA-NG
Depositing lab: Dali Li. Publication: Engineering APOBEC3A deaminase for highly accurate and efficient base editing. Yang L, Huo Y, Wang M, Zhang D, Zhang T, Wu H, Rao X, Meng H, Yin S, Mei J, Zhang D, Chen X, Lv J, Liu M, Cheng Y, Guan Y, Feng B, Song G, Yi C, Liu M, Zeng F, Wang L, Li D. Nat Chem Biol. 2024 Mar 29. doi: 10.1038/s41589-024-01595-4. PubMed 38553609.
Backbone
  Vector backbone: pCMV with a BR322 origin
  Total vector size (bp): 8958
  Vector type: Mammalian Expression
Growth in bacteria
  Bacterial resistance: Ampicillin, 100 μg/mL
  Growth temperature: 37°C
  Growth strain: DH5alpha
  Copy number: Unknown
Gene/Insert
  Gene/Insert name: haA3A-CBE-VA-NG
  Insert size (bp): 5559
Terms and licenses: Academic/Nonprofit Terms; Industry Terms: Not Available to Industry
How to cite: pCMV-haA3A-CBE-VA-NG was a gift from Dali Li (Addgene plasmid # 220896 ; http://n2t.net/addgene:220896 ; RRID:Addgene_220896)
